Addgene plasmid #48639: pCool-hDDB1-BPB
Purpose: Expresses DDB1 BPB domain (aa 391-709) in Ecoli (ampR)
Depositing lab: Ning Zheng. Depositing organization: University of Washington. Publication: Structure of DDB1 in complex with a paramyxovirus V protein: viral hijack of a propeller cluster in ubiquitin ligase. Li T, Chen X, Garbutt KC, Zhou P, Zheng N. Cell. 2006 Jan 13;124(1):105-17. 10.1016/j.cell.2005.10.033 PubMed 16413485.
Backbone
  Vector backbone: pCool
  Backbone manufacturer: pGex2T
  Vector type: Bacterial Expression
Growth in bacteria
  Bacterial resistance: Ampicillin, 100 μg/mL
  Growth temperature: 37°C
  Growth strain: DH5alpha
  Copy number: Unknown
Gene/Insert
  Gene/Insert name: hDDB1-BPB
  Species: H. sapiens (human)
  GenBank ID: ref|NP_001914.3|
  Entrez Gene: DDB1 (a.k.a. DDBA, UV-DDB1, WHIKERS, XAP1, XPCE, XPE, XPE-BF)
Terms and licenses: Academic/Nonprofit Terms; Industry Terms: Not Available to Industry
Depositor comments: BL21 is recommended for protein overexpression.
How to cite: pCool-hDDB1-BPB was a gift from Ning Zheng (Addgene plasmid # 48639 ; http://n2t.net/addgene:48639 ; RRID:Addgene_48639)
