[The description below was written by a language model from this plasmid's Addgene catalogue record.]
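Description:
pCool-hDDB1-BPB is a bacterial expression plasmid for producing a fragment of human DDB1 (damage-specific DNA binding protein 1) in E. coli. It is built on the pCool backbone, which the record links to pGEX-2T. Vectors of the pGEX family normally place the insert behind an IPTG-inducible tac promoter as an N-terminal glutathione S-transferase fusion with a protease cleavage site. However, the record does not list a promoter, a tag, a fusion partner or a replication origin for this construct, so these features should be checked against the sequence rather than assumed. Selection in bacteria is by ampicillin resistance, and the copy number is recorded as unknown. No feature table accompanies the entry.

The insert encodes residues 391–709 of human DDB1, which correspond to the BPB domain. DDB1 is made up of three beta-propeller domains (BPA, BPB and BPC) and acts as the adaptor subunit of cullin 4-based ubiquitin ligases. BPB is the propeller generally understood to contact the cullin scaffold, while the BPA–BPC pair engages substrate receptors and viral hijacking proteins. The plasmid comes from structural work on DDB1 in complex with a paramyxovirus V protein. Its stated purpose is recombinant expression of the isolated BPB domain, which would suit purification, binding studies or structural and biochemical analysis of this part of the ligase. The depositor notes that a BL21-type strain is preferred for protein overexpression, while a standard cloning strain is used for propagation.
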