>Addgene plasmid #48639 | pCool-hDDB1-BPB | addgene partial sequence | sequence record 72544 | pGEX5
CTCAATGGACTGGTTCGCGTGGATCTCATATGCGGAATGGAATTGGAATCCACGAGCATGCCAGCATTGA
CTTACCAGGCATCAAAGGATTATGGCCACTGCGGTCTGACCCTAATCGTGAGACTGATGACACTTTGGTG
CTCTCTTTTGTGGGCCAGACAAGAGTTCTCATGTTAAATGGAGAGGAGGTAGAAGAAACCGAACTGATGG
GTTTCGTGGATGATCAGCAGACTTTCTTCTGTGGCAACGTGGCTCATCAGCAGCTTATCCAGATCACTTC
AGCATCGGTGAGGTTGGTCTCTCAAGAACCCAAAGCTCTGGTCAGTGAATGGAAGGAGCCTCAGGCCAAG
AACATCAGTGTGGCCTCCTGCAATAGCAGCCAGGTGGTGGTGGCTGTAGGCAGGGCCCTCTACTATCTGC
AGATCCATCCTCAGGAGCTCCGGCAGATCAGCCACACAGAGATGGAACATGAAGTGGCTTGCTTGGACAT
CACCCCATTAGGAGACAGCAATGGACTGTCCCCTCTTTGTGCCATTGGCCTCTGGACGGACATCTCGGCT
CGTATCTTGAAGTTGCCCTCTTTTGAACTACTGCACAAGGAGATGCTGGGTGGAGAGATCATTCCTCGCT
CCATCCTGATGACCACCTTTGAGAGTAGCCATTACCTCCTTTGTGCCTTGGGAGATGGAGCGCTTTTCTA
CTTTGGGCTCAACATTGAGACAGGTCTGTTGAGCGACCGTAAGAAGGTGACTTTGGGCACCCAGCCCACC
GTATTGAGGACTTTTCGTTCTCTTTCTACCACCAACGTCTTTGCTTGTTCTGACCGCCCCACTGTCATCT
ATAGCAGCAACCACAAATTGGTCTTCTCAAATGTCAACCTCAAGGAAGTGAACTACATGTGTCCCCTCAA
TTCAGATGGCTATCCTGACAGCCTGGCGCTGGCCAACAATAGCACCCTCACCATTGGCACCATCGATGAA
ATC
