>Addgene plasmid #48639 | pCool-hDDB1-BPB | addgene partial sequence | sequence record 72549 | pGEX3
AACGCGCGAGGCAGATCGTCAGTCAGTCACGATGAAATTGGGATCCGCGGCCGCCTACTTCTGGATCTCA
TCGATGGTGCCAATGGTGAGGGTGCTATTGTTGGCCAGCGCCAGGCTGTCAGGATAGCCATCTGAATTGA
GGGGACACATGTAGTTCACTTCCTTGAGGTTGACATTTGAGAAGACCAATTTGTGGTTGCTGCTATAGAT
GACAGTGGGGCGGTCAGAACAAGCAAAGACGTTGGTGGTAGAAAGAGAACGAAAAGTCCTCAATACGGTG
GGCTGGGTGCCCAAAGTCACCTTCTTACGGTCGCTCAACAGACCTGTCTCAATGTTGAGCCCAAAGTAGA
AAAGCGCTCCATCTCCCAAGGCACAAAGGAGGTAATGGCTACTCTCAAAGGTGGTCATCAGGATGGAGCG
AGGAATGATCTCTCCACCCAGCATCTCCTTGTGCAGTAGTTCAAAAGAGGGCAACTTCAAGATACGAGCC
GAGATGTCCGTCCAGAGGCCAATGGCACAAAGAGGGGACAGTCCATTGCTGTCTCCTAATGGGGTGATGT
CCAAGCAAGCCACTTCATGTTCCATCTCTGTGTGGCTGATCTGCCGGAGCTCCTGAGGATGGATCTGCAG
ATAGTAGAGGGCCCTGCCTACAGCCACCACCACCTGGCTGCTATTGCAGGAGGCCACACTGATGTTCTTG
GCCTGAGGCTCCTTCCATTCACTGACCAGAGCTTTGGGTTCTTGAGAGACCAACCTCACCGATGCTGAAG
TGATCTGGATAAGCTGCTGATGAGCCACGTTGCCACAGAAGAAAGTCTGCTGATCATCCACGAAACCCAT
CAGTTCGGTTTCTTCTACCTCCTCTCCATTTAACATGAGAACTCTTGTCTGGCCCACAAAAGAGAGCACC
AAAGTGTCATCAGTCTCACGATTAGGGTCAGACCGCAGTGGCCATAATCCTTTGATGCCTGGTAAGTCAA
TGCTGGCATGCTC
